>Addgene plasmid #64378 | pRPR1_a1gRNA_RPR1t | addgene partial sequence | sequence record 111513 | T7 5'-TAATACGACTCACTATAGGG-3'
ACAGACTGTGTCAATGACTTCACAACATCAAAGCTAACCAATAAGGAACAAACATGCATCATGAAGTGCT
CAGAAAAGTTCTTGAAGCATAGCGAACGTGTAGGGCAGCGTTTCCAAGAACAAAACGCTGCCTTGGGACA
AGGCTTGGGCCGATAAGGTGTACTGGCGTATATATATCTAATTATGTATCTCTGGTGTAGCCCATTTTTA
GCATGTAAATATAAAGAGAAACCATATCTAATCTAACCAAATCCAAACAAAATTCAATAGTTACTATCGC
TTTTTTCTTTCTGTATCGCAAATAAGTGAAAATTAAAAAAGAAAGATTAAATTGGAAGTTGGATATGGCT
CGAGAAAAAAGCACCGACTCGGTGCCACTTTTTCAAGTTGATAACGGACTAGCCTTATTTTAACTTGCTA
TTTCTAGCTCTAAAACACTGTATGTACATACAGTAAAAGCTTCTGCCAATCGCAGCTCCCAGAGTTTCGT
TCCCAGCCGCGAGCACCACAGCGTACCATGTGCGCCACGAGGCCTCA
