[The description below was written by a language model from this plasmid's Addgene catalogue record.]
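Description:
pRPR1_a1gRNA_RPR1t is a yeast expression plasmid built on the pRS425 backbone and designed to produce a single CRISPR guide RNA, designated a1, in Saccharomyces cerevisiae. pRS425 is a standard member of the pRS shuttle vector series, generally known as a 2μ-based episomal plasmid carrying the LEU2 auxotrophic marker for selection in yeast. The record itself does not list these elements, and no feature table is provided to confirm them. In bacteria the plasmid is maintained at high copy and selected with ampicillin. The recorded total size is about 4 kb, with the insert accounting for only around 20 bp over the stated backbone, which corresponds to the guide's targeting spacer.

The promoter and terminator are not given as explicit fields, but the construct name indicates that the gRNA sits between the RPR1 promoter and an RPR1 terminator. RPR1 encodes the RNA component of yeast RNase P and is transcribed by RNA polymerase III, so its regulatory sequences suit the expression of small, uncapped, non-polyadenylated RNAs such as guide RNAs. The plasmid carries no Cas9 according to the record, so the guide would need to be paired with a separately supplied Cas9 protein or derivative. The associated publication concerns tunable, multifunctional eukaryotic transcription factors based on CRISPR/Cas. This suggests that the a1 guide recruits a Cas9-derived regulator to a defined promoter site to modulate transcription in yeast rather than to cut DNA. The record does not state the specific locus or reporter targeted by a1.
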