Addgene plasmid #64378: pRPR1_a1gRNA_RPR1t
Purpose: encodes a1 gRNA
Depositing lab: Timothy Lu. Depositing organization: Massachusetts Institute of Technology. Publication: Tunable and Multifunctional Eukaryotic Transcription Factors Based on CRISPR/Cas. Farzadfard F, Perli SD, Lu TK. ACS Synth Biol. 2013 Sep 11. 10.1021/sb400081r PubMed 23977949.
Backbone
  Vector backbone: pRS425
  Backbone size w/o insert (bp): 4000
  Total vector size (bp): 4020
  Vector type: Yeast Expression
Growth in bacteria
  Bacterial resistance: Ampicillin, 100 μg/mL
  Growth temperature: 37°C
  Growth strain: DH5alpha
  Copy number: High Copy
Gene/Insert
  Gene/Insert name: a1 gRNA
  gRNA/shRNA sequence: TTACTGTATGTACATACAGT
  Species: S. cerevisiae (budding yeast)
Terms and licenses: Academic/Nonprofit Terms; Industry Terms: Not Available to Industry
How to cite: pRPR1_a1gRNA_RPR1t was a gift from Timothy Lu (Addgene plasmid # 64378 ; http://n2t.net/addgene:64378 ; RRID:Addgene_64378)
